>Addgene plasmid #241085 | pDMJ2-SARS-CoV-2-Spike (BA.2.75-6a) | addgene full sequence | sequence record 486210 | Addgene NGS Result
ATGTTCGTGTTTCTGGTTCTTCTTCCCCTGGTGTCTAGTCAGTGCGTCAACTTGATCACGCGAACACAGA
GCTACACCAATTCCTTTACACGAGGCGTCTACTATCCCGACAAGGTGTTCCGAAGCAGTGTTTTGCACTC
CACGCAGGACCTTTTCTTGCCCTTCTTCTCAAATGTGACTTGGTTTCATGCAATACACGTATCCGGGACT
AATGGCACTAAGAGATTCGACAATCCCGTGTTGCCTTTTAACGACGGCGTGTATTTTGCCAGTACAGAAA
AGAGCAATATTATCCGGGGATGGATCTTCGGCACGACTCTGGATAGTAAAACACAATCCCTGCTGATCGT
GAATAATGCGACAAACGTCGTCATAAAAGTCTGCGAGTTCCAGTTCTGCAACGACCCTTTCCTCGACGTG
TATTACCATAACAACAATAAATCTCGGATGGAAAGTGAGCTGCGCGTGTACTCCAGTGCAAATAACTGTA
CTTTTGAGTACGTAAGCCAGCCTTTCCTGATGGACCTCGAAGGGAAACAGGGGAACTTTAAGAACCTGCG
CGAATTCGTGTTCAAGAACATCGACGGTTATTTTAAAATATACAGCAAGCACACCCCTGTGAACCTGGGC
AGAGATTTGCCACAAGGTTTTAGCGCCCTGGAACCCCTCGTGGACCTTCCTATCGGCATCAACATCACGC
GCTTCCAAACTCTGCTCGCACTGCATCGGTCTTATCTGACCCCTGGAGATTCATCCTCAAGCTGGACCGC
GGGTGCTGCTGCATATTATGTGGGATATCTGCAGCCTAGGACCTTCCTGCTCAAATACAACGAGAACGGC
ACCATCACTGACGCTGTTGATTGCGCGCTGGACCCATTGTCTGAAACCAAATGCACACTGAAAAGCTTCA
CAGTCGAGAAGGGCATTTACCAGACGAGCAACTTCAGAGTTCAGCCCACAGAGAGCATCGTTCGCTTCCC
CAACATTACCAATTTGTGCCCATTCGACGAGGTCTTTAACGCAACTAGATTTGCCAGTGTTTACGCCTGG
AACAGGAAACGGATATCCAATTGCGTGGCCGATTACAGCGTACTGTACAATTTCGCTCCCTTTTTCGCCT
TTAAATGCTACGGTGTCTCCCCTACGAAGCTGAATGATCTGTGCTTTACTAATGTCTATGCGGACAGCTT
CGTTATTAGAGGTAACGAGGTCAGCCAAATCGCCCCAGGGCAGACTGGAGTGATAGCCGACTACAATTAC
AAACTGCCAGATGATTTCACCGGCTGCGTCATCGCCTGGAACTCCAATAAGCTCGATAGTAAAGTGAGCG
GCAATTACAACTATCGGTATAGGCTGTTTCGAAAGAGCAAGCTGAAACCTTTTGAGCGGGACATTTCAAC
AGAGATCTACCAGGCCGGAAACAAGCCCTGCAACGGGGTCGCCGGGTTCAATTGTTACTTCCCGCTGCGG
AGCTATGGATTTCGGCCGACTTACGGCGTTGGCCACCAGCCATATCGGGTGGTGGTGCTGTCATTTGAGC
TGCTTCATGCGCCTGCTACAGTATGTGGGCCTAAACTGTCTACCAATCTGGTGAAAAATAAGTGCGTGAA
CTTCAACTTCAATGGCCTCACCGGGACAGGCGTGTTGACAGAATCCAATAAGAAATTCCTGCCATTCCAG
CAGTTCGGCAGGGATATCGCAGACACGACCGATGCGGTGCGAGATCCCCAGACATTGGAGATTCTGGACA
TTACTCCTTGTTCTTTTGGAGGAGTGAGTGTTATTACTCCCGGCACAAATACCTCAAATCAAGTCGCTGT
GCTGTATCAAGGTGTAAACTGTACCGAGGTCCCCGTGGCTATTCACGCCGACCAGCTGACCCCAACATGG
CGGGTATACAGCACCGGTTCTAATGTATTCCAGACCAGAGCCGGCTGCCTCATTGGAGCCGAGTACGTGA
ACAACTCTTATGAATGTGATATACCGATTGGAGCAGGTATCTGCGCCTCTTATCAGACCCAGACAAAGAG
CCACAGAAGGGCTAGGAGCGTGGCCTCCCAGTCCATAATCGCCTATACAATGTCACTGGGGGCTGAAAAT
TCAGTGGCATACAGTAACAACTCTATCGCTATCCCCACAAATTTTACCATCTCTGTGACTACAGAGATCC
TGCCAGTGTCTATGACTAAAACCTCCGTGGACTGTACCATGTACATCTGTGGTGATAGCACCGAATGTTC
CAACCTGCTCCTGCAGTACGGCAGCTTCTGCACACAGCTGAAGAGGGCACTGACAGGAATCGCCGTCGAA
CAGGATAAGAACACTCAGGAGGTGTTTGCGCAGGTTAAGCAGATTTACAAGACGCCACCAATCAAGTACT
TCGGTGGGTTCAATTTCTCTCAAATTCTGCCTGATCCTTCTAAGCCATCTAAGCGGAGCTTTATAGAGGA
TTTGCTCTTTAATAAGGTGACCCTCGCCGATGCTGGATTTATTAAGCAGTATGGCGACTGTTTGGGAGAC
ATTGCTGCTCGCGATCTGATATGTGCCCAGAAATTCAACGGGCTGACCGTACTCCCACCGCTGCTCACTG
ATGAGATGATCGCACAATATACCAGCGCCCTGCTGGCCGGCACTATTACATCCGGCTGGACGTTCGGAGC
AGGAGCCGCACTGCAAATACCTTTTGCCATGCAGATGGCATATCGCTTCAATGGGATCGGGGTGACCCAG
AACGTCCTGTACGAAAACCAGAAACTTATCGCTAACCAGTTCAATTCCGCCATTGGTAAAATCCAGGACA
GCTTGAGTTCCACAGCCAGCGCCCTCGGGAAATTGCAAGATGTAGTCAATCACAATGCACAAGCCCTGAA
TACTCTCGTCAAGCAACTGTCATCCAAGTTCGGTGCTATATCCTCCGTGCTGAATGATATCCTTAGTAGA
TTGGATAAGGTGGAGGCAGAAGTCCAGATCGACCGGCTTATTACTGGAAGGCTGCAGAGTCTGCAGACGT
ACGTCACGCAGCAGCTTATCAGAGCCGCCGAGATTAGAGCATCTGCGAATCTGGCTGCTACAAAGATGAG
TGAATGCGTGCTCGGGCAATCAAAGCGGGTCGACTTTTGTGGGAAGGGGTACCACCTCATGAGCTTCCCC
CAATCCGCCCCACATGGCGTTGTGTTCCTGCATGTTACTTACGTTCCCGCTCAAGAGAAGAACTTTACTA
CCGCTCCGGCGATCTGCCACGACGGTAAGGCACACTTTCCACGCGAAGGCGTCTTTGTTAGCAATGGAAC
ACACTGGTTTGTTACCCAGAGGAACTTTTATGAGCCCCAGATAATCACAACCGACAACACATTCGTATCT
GGGAACTGTGACGTAGTTATTGGGATCGTGAACAACACCGTGTACGATCCTCTCCAACCGGAACTTGACT
CTTTCAAGGAGGAACTGGATAAGTACTTTAAGAATCACACCTCACCCGATGTTGACCTCGGCGACATTTC
AGGAATTAATGCTAGCGTGGTGAACATCCAGAAAGAGATTGATAGACTTAACGAAGTGGCCAAGAACCTC
AACGAATCACTTATTGACCTGCAGGAGCTGGGAAAATATGAGCAGTACATTAAATGGCCTTGGTACATTT
GGCTGGGCTTTATAGCAGGCCTGATCGCTATCGTCATGGTGACCATCATGCTTTGTTGTATGACTAGCTG
CTGCAGCTGCCTCAAGGGCTGTTGTAGCTGCGGCTCTTGCTGTAAATAATGATGAGGATCCAGATCTGCT
GTGCCTTCTAGTTGCCAGCCATCTGTTGTTTGCCCCTCCCCCGTGCCTTCCTTGACCCTGGAAGGTGCCA
CTCCCACTGTCCTTTCCTAATAAAATGAGGAAATTGCATCGCATTGTCTGAGTAGGTGTCATTCTATTCT
GGGGGGTGGGGTGGGGCAGGACAGCAAGGGGGAGGATTGGGAAGACAATAGCAGGCATGCTGGGGATGCG
GTGGGCTCTATGGGTACCCAGGTGCTGAAGAATTGACCCGGTTCCTCCTGGGCCAGAAAGAAGCAGGCAC
ATCCCCTTCTCTGTGACACACCCTGTCCACGCCCCTGGTTCTTAGTTCCAGCCCCACTCATAGGACACTC
ATAGCTCAGGAGGGCTCCGCCTTCAATCCCACCCGCTAAAGTACTTGGAGCGGTCTCTCCCTCCCTCATC
AGCCCACCAAACCAAACCTAGCCTCCAAGAGTGGGAAGAAATTAAAGCAAGATAGGCTATTAAGTGCAGA
GGGAGAGAAAATGCCTCCAACATGTGAGGAAGTAATGAGAGAAATCATAGAATTTTAAGGCCATGATTTA
AGGCCAATCGGAAAGAACATGTGAGCAAAAGGCCAGCAAAAGGCCAGGAACCGTAAAAAGGCCGCGTTGC
TGGCGTTTTTCCATAGGCTCCGCCCCCCTGACGAGCATCACAAAAATCGACGCTCAAGTCAGAGGTGGCG
AAACCCGACAGGACTATAAAGATACCAGGCGTTTCCCCCTGGAAGCTCCCTCGTGCGCTCTCCTGTTCCG
ACCCTGCCGCTTACCGGATACCTGTCCGCCTTTCTCCCTTCGGGAAGCGTGGCGCTTTCTCATAGCTCAC
GCTGTAGGTATCTCAGTTCGGTGTAGGTCGTTCGCTCCAAGCTGGGCTGTGTGCACGAACCCCCCGTTCA
GCCCGACCGCTGCGCCTTATCCGGTAACTATCGTCTTGAGTCCAACCCGGTAAGACACGACTTATCGCCA
CTGGCAGCAGCCACTGGTAACAGGATTAGCAGAGCGAGGTATGTAGGCGGTGCTACAGAGTTCTTGAAGT
GGTGGCCTAACTACGGCTACACTAGAAGAACAGTATTTGGTATCTGCGCTCTGCTGAAGCCAGTTACCTT
CGGAAAAAGAGTTGGTAGCTCTTGATCCGGCAAACAAACCACCGCTGGTAGCGGTGGTTTTTTTGTTTGC
AAGCAGCAGATTACGCGCAGAAAAAAAGGATCTCAAGAAGATCCTTTGATCTTTTCTACGGGGTCTGACG
CTCAGTGGAACGAAAACTCACGTTAAGGGATTTTGGTCATGAGATTATCAAAAAGGATCTTCACCTAGAT
CCTTTTAAATTAAAAATGAAGTTTTAAATCAATCTAAAGTATATATGAGTAAACTTGGTCTGACAGTTAC
CAATGCTTAATCAGTGAGGCACCTATCTCAGCGATCTGTCTATTTCGTTCATCCATAGTTGCCTGACTCC
CCGTCGTGTAGATAACTACGATACGGGAGGGCTTACCATCTGGCCCCAGTGCTGCAATGATACCGCGAGA
CCCACGCTCACCGGCTCCAGATTTATCAGCAATAAACCAGCCAGCCGGAAGGGCCGAGCGCAGAAGTGGT
CCTGCAACTTTATCCGCCTCCATCCAGTCTATTAATTGTTGCCGGGAAGCTAGAGTAAGTAGTTCGCCAG
TTAATAGTTTGCGCAACGTTGTTGCCATTGCTACAGGCATCGTGGTGTCACGCTCGTCGTTTGGTATGGC
TTCATTCAGCTCCGGTTCCCAACGATCAAGGCGAGTTACATGATCCCCCATGTTGTGCAAAAAAGCGGTT
AGCTCCTTCGGTCCTCCGATCGTTGTCAGAAGTAAGTTGGCCGCAGTGTTATCACTCATGGTTATGGCAG
CACTGCATAATTCTCTTACTGTCATGCCATCCGTAAGATGCTTTTCTGTGACTGGTGAGTACTCAACCAA
GTCATTCTGAGAATAGTGTATGCGGCGACCGAGTTGCTCTTGCCCGGCGTCAATACGGGATAATACCGCG
CCACATAGCAGAACTTTAAAAGTGCTCATCATTGGAAAACGTTCTTCGGGGCGAAAACTCTCAAGGATCT
TACCGCTGTTGAGATCCAGTTCGATGTAACCCACTCGTGCACCCAACTGATCTTCAGCATCTTTTACTTT
CACCAGCGTTTCTGGGTGAGCAAAAACAGGAAGGCAAAATGCCGCAAAAAAGGGAATAAGGGCGACACGG
AAATGTTGAATACTCATACTCTTCCTTTTTCAATATTATTGAAGCATTTATCAGGGTTATTGTCTCATGA
GCGGATACATATTTGAATGTATTTAGAAAAATAAACAAATAGGGGTTCCGCGCACATTTCCCCGAAAAGT
GCCACCTGACGTCCCAATGATTGCACCATATGCGGTGTGAAATACCGCACAGATGCGTAAGGAGAAAATA
CCGCATCAGATTGGCTATTGGCCATTGCATACGTTGTATCCATATCATAATATGTACATTTATATTGGCT
CATGTCCAACATTACCGCCATGTTGACATTGATTATTGACTAGTTATTAATAGTAATCAATTACGGGGTC
ATTAGTTCATAGCCCATATATGGAGTTCCGCGTTACATAACTTACGGTAAATGGCCCGCCTGGCTGACCG
CCCAACGACCCCCGCCCATTGACGTCAATAATGACGTATGTTCCCATAGTAACGCCAATAGGGACTTTCC
ATTGACGTCAATGGGTGGAGTATTTACGGTAAACTGCCCACTTGGCAGTACATCAAGTGTATCATATGCC
AAGTACGCCCCCTATTGACGTCAATGACGGTAAATGGCCCGCCTGGCATTATGCCCAGTACATGACCTTA
TGGGACTTTCCTACTTGGCAGTACATCTACGTATTAGTCATCGCTATTACCATGGTGATGCGGTTTTGGC
AGTACATCAATGGGCGTGGATAGCGGTTTGACTCACGGGGATTTCCAAGTCTCCACCCCATTGACGTCAA
TGGGAGTTTGTTTTGGCACCAAAATCAACGGGACTTTCCAAAATGTCGTAACAACTCCGCCCCATTGACG
CAAATGGGCGGTAGGCGTGTACGGTGGGAGGTCTATATAAGCAGAGCTCGTTTAGTGAACCGTCAGATCG
CCTGGAGACGCCATCCACGCTGTTTTGACCTCCATAGAAGACACCGGGACCGATCCAGCCTCCATCGGCT
CGCATCTCTCCTTCACGCGCCCGCCGCCCTACCTGAGGCCGCCATCCACGCCGGTTGAGTCGCGTTCTGC
CGCCTCCCGCCTGTGGTGCCTCCTGAACTGCGTCCGCCGTCTAGGTAAGTTTAAAGCTCAGGTCGAGACC
GGGCCTTTGTCCGGCGCTCCCTTGGAGCCTACCTAGACTCAGCCGGCTCTCCACGCTTTGCCTGACCCTG
CTTGCTCAACTCTAGTTAACGGTGGAGGGCAGTGTAGTCTGAGCAGTACTCGTTGCTGCCGCGCGCGCCA
CCAGACATAATAGCTGACAGACTAACAGACTGTTCCTTTCCATGGGTCTTTTCTGCAGTCACCGTCGTCG
ACACGTGTGATCAGATATCGCGGCCGCTCTAGA
Features (pLannotate 1.2.2; 10 found; start..end, strand, type, name):
      1..3756    +  CDS            S: SPIKE_SARS2 - Experimental evidence at protein level: Swiss-Prot protein existence level 1. [Spike glycoprotein]: May down-regulate host tetherin (BST2) by lysosomal degradation, thereby counteracting its antiviral activity. From Severe acute respiratory syndrome coronavirus 2 (2019-nCoV) (SARS-CoV-2).
   3779..4003    +  polyA_signal   bGH poly(A) signal: bovine growth hormone polyadenylation signal
   4418..5006    -  rep_origin     ori: high-copy-number ColE1/pMB1/pBR322/pUC origin of replication
   5177..6037    -  CDS            AmpR: β-lactamase; bla; confers resistance to ampicillin, carbenicillin, and related antibiotics
   6038..6142    -  promoter       AmpR promoter: bla
   6182..6239    +  misc_feature   bom (fragment): basis of mobility region from pBR322
   6325..6704    +  enhancer       CMV enhancer: human cytomegalovirus immediate early enhancer
   6705..6908    +  promoter       CMV promoter: human cytomegalovirus (CMV) immediate early promoter
   6997..7224    +  LTR            5' LTR (truncated) (fragment): truncated 5' long terminal repeat (LTR) from human T-cell leukemia virus (HTLV) type 1
   7228..7338    +  intron         CMV intron (fragment): modified intron A from human cytomegalovirus
