[The description below was written by a language model from this plasmid's Addgene catalogue record and pLannotate feature annotations shown in this document.]
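Description:
pDMJ2-SARS-CoV-2-Spike (BA.2.75-6a) is a 7,383-nt mammalian expression plasmid built on the pDMJ2 backbone and used to supply a SARS-CoV-2 spike glycoprotein for making pseudotyped virus. In bacteria it is maintained at high copy through a ColE1/pUC-type origin of replication and selected with ampicillin via the β-lactamase gene and its own promoter. A fragment of the pBR322 basis-of-mobility region is also annotated. No mammalian selection marker, reporter or epitope tag appears in the feature table.

The payload is a gene-synthesised spike open reading frame of about 3.75 kb. It is driven by the human cytomegalovirus immediate-early enhancer and promoter. Between the promoter and the coding sequence lie a fragment of the HTLV-1 5' LTR and a fragment of modified CMV intron A, elements commonly placed in the 5' leader to boost transcript processing and expression. The transcript is terminated by the bovine growth hormone polyadenylation signal.

The encoded spike is a BA.2.75-based variant designated 6a. It carries a long list of substitutions relative to the reference protein. These include the L24–P26 deletion with A27S in the N-terminal domain, many receptor-binding-domain changes (for example G339D, K417V, N440K, L452R, N460K, E484A, Q493R, N501Y, Y505H) and others such as K529L, D614G, H655Y, P681H and N969K. The associated publication concerns computationally designed proteins that mimic antibody immune evasion in viral evolution. This suggests the construct is one of a set of designed spikes used to probe antibody escape. In practice the plasmid would be co-transfected with separate viral packaging and reporter components, which the record does not specify, to produce spike-bearing pseudovirions for entry or neutralisation studies.
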