Addgene plasmid #241085: pDMJ2-SARS-CoV-2-Spike (BA.2.75-6a)
Purpose: Expresses SARS-CoV-2 spike (BA.2.75-6a) protein for creating pseudotyped virus
Depositing lab: Jeremy Luban. Depositing organization: University of Massachusetts, Worcester. Publication: Computationally designed proteins mimic antibody immune evasion in viral evolution. Youssef N, Gurev S, Ghantous F, Brock KP, Jaimes JA, Thadani NN, Dauphin A, Sherman AC, Yurkovetskiy L, Soto D, Estanboulieh R, Kotzen B, Notin P, Kollasch AW, Cohen AA, Dross SE, Erasmus J, Fuller DH, Bjorkman PJ, Lemieux JE, Luban J, Seaman MS, Marks DS. Immunity. 2025 May 6:S1074-7613(25)00178-5. doi: 10.1016/j.immuni.2025.04.015. PubMed 40345199.
Backbone
  Vector backbone: pDMJ2
  Vector type: Mammalian Expression
Growth in bacteria
  Bacterial resistance: Ampicillin, 100 μg/mL
  Growth temperature: 37°C
  Growth strain: DH5alpha
  Copy number: High Copy
Gene/Insert
  Gene/Insert name: Spike (BA.2.75-6a)
  Species: SARS-CoV-2
  Mutation: T19I,L24del,P25del,P26del,A27S,G142D,K147N,W152R,F157L,I210V,V213G,G257S,G339D,S371F,S373P,S375F,T376A,D405N,R408S,K417V,N440K,G446S,L452R,N460K,S477N,T478K,E484A,Q493R,Q498R,N501Y,Y505H,K529L,D614G,H655Y,N679K,P681H,N764K,D796Y,Q954H,N969K
  Entrez Gene: S (a.k.a. GU280_gp02, spike glycoprotein)
  Cloning method: Gene Synthesis
Terms and licenses: Academic/Nonprofit Terms; Industry Terms: Not Available to Industry
How to cite: pDMJ2-SARS-CoV-2-Spike (BA.2.75-6a) was a gift from Jeremy Luban (Addgene plasmid # 241085 ; http://n2t.net/addgene:241085 ; RRID:Addgene_241085)
